>Addgene plasmid #16255 | pcDNA 3.1(-) VSFP2.1 | depositor full sequence | sequence record 8491 | Author sequence
GACGGATCGGGAGATCTCCCGATCCCCTATGGTGCACTCTCAGTACAATCTGCTCTGATGCCGCATAGTT
AAGCCAGTATCTGCTCCCTGCTTGTGTGTTGGAGGTCGCTGAGTAGTGCGCGAGCAAAATTTAAGCTACA
ACAAGGCAAGGCTTGACCGACAATTGCATGAAGAATCTGCTTAGGGTTAGGCGTTTTGCGCTGCTTCGCG
ATGTACGGGCCAGATATACGCGTTGACATTGATTATTGACTAGTTATTAATAGTAATCAATTACGGGGTC
ATTAGTTCATAGCCCATATATGGAGTTCCGCGTTACATAACTTACGGTAAATGGCCCGCCTGGCTGACCG
CCCAACGACCCCCGCCCATTGACGTCAATAATGACGTATGTTCCCATAGTAACGCCAATAGGGACTTTCC
ATTGACGTCAATGGGTGGAGTATTTACGGTAAACTGCCCACTTGGCAGTACATCAAGTGTATCATATGCC
AAGTACGCCCCCTATTGACGTCAATGACGGTAAATGGCCCGCCTGGCATTATGCCCAGTACATGACCTTA
TGGGACTTTCCTACTTGGCAGTACATCTACGTATTAGTCATCGCTATTACCATGGTGATGCGGTTTTGGC
AGTACATCAATGGGCGTGGATAGCGGTTTGACTCACGGGGATTTCCAAGTCTCCACCCCATTGACGTCAA
TGGGAGTTTGTTTTGGCACCAAAATCAACGGGACTTTCCAAAATGTCGTAACAACTCCGCCCCATTGACG
CAAATGGGCGGTAGGCGTGTACGGTGGGAGGTCTATATAAGCAGAGCTCTCTGGCTAACTAGAGAACCCA
CTGCTTACTGGCTTATCGAAATTAATACGACTCACTATAGGGAGACCCAAGCTGGCTAGCGCCACCATGG
AGGGATTCGACGGTTCAGATTTTAGTCCTCCAGCTGATTTAGTTGGCGTTGACGGTGCAGTCATGCGGAA
CGTCGTTGACGTCACGATAAATGGTGACGTCACTGCTCCGCCGAAAGCTGCGCCAAGAAAAAGTGAATCG
GTAAAGAAAGTTCATTGGAATGATGTAGACCAAGGACCGAGTGAAAAACCAGAGACAAGACAGGAGGAAC
GAATAGATATACCCGAGATTTCAGGTCTATGGTGGGGCGAGAATGAACATGGAGTGGACGATGGGAGAAT
GGAGATACCTACTACTGGTGTAGGTCGCGTCCAGTTTCGTGTCCGAGCAGTGATTGATCATCTAGGGATG
CGAGTCTTTGGAGTCTTCCTAATTTTCTTGGACATCATCCTCATGATCATTGATCTCAGTCTTCCAGGAA
AAAGTGAATCTTCACAATCCTTTTATGACGGGATGGCTTTGGCTCTTTCTTGTTATTTCATGCTGGATTT
AGGATTAAGGATATTTGCCTACGGGCCCAAGAATTTCTTCACCAACCCCTGGGAGGTTGCTGATGGTTTG
ATTATCGTTGTCACATTCGTCGTCACGATATTTTACACTGTGTTAGATGAATACGTGCAAGAAACAGGAG
CCGATGGTTTGGGGCAGTTGGTTGTGTTGGCCCGTTTGCTGCGTGTGGTTCGATTAGCAAGAATATTTTA
TTCCCACCAACAAATGAAGGCTTCAAGCAGAAGAACAATATCACAGAACAAGCGTCGATGCGGCCGCATG
GTGAGCAAGGGCGAGGAGCTGTTCACCGGGGTGGTGCCCATCCTGGTCGAGCTGGACGGCGACGTAAACG
GCCACAAGTTCAGCGTGTCCGGCGAGGGCGAGGGCGATGCCACCTACGGCAAGCTGACCCTGAAGTTCAT
CTGCACCACCGGCAAGCTGCCCGTGCCCTGGCCCACCCTCGTGACCACCCTGACCTGGGGCGTGCAGTGC
TTCGCCCGCTACCCCGACCACATGAAGCAGCACGACTTCTTCAAGTCCGCCATGCCCGAAGGCTACGTCC
AGGAGCGCACCATCTTCTTCAAGGACGACGGCAACTACAAGACCCGCGCCGAGGTGAAGTTCGAGGGCGA
CACCCTGGTGAACCGCATCGAGCTGAAGGGCATCGACTTCAAGGAGGACGGCAACATCCTGGGGCACAAG
CTGGAGTACAACGCCATCAGCGACAACGTCTATATCACCGCCGACAAGCAGAAGAACGGCATCAAGGCCA
ACTTCAAGATCCGCCACAACATCGAGGACGGCAGCGTGCAGCTCGCCGACCACTACCAGCAGAACACCCC
CATCGGCGACGGCCCCGTGCTGCTGCCCGACAACCACTACCTGAGCACCCAGTCCAAGCTGAGCAAAGAC
CCCAACGAGAAGCGCGATCACATGGTCCTGCTGGAGTTCGTGACCGCCGCCGGGATCACTCTCGGATCCA
TGGTGAGCAAGGGCGAGGAGCTGTTCACCGGGGTGGTGCCCATCCTGGTCGAGCTGGACGGCGACGTAAA
CGGCCACAAGTTCAGCGTGTCCGGCGAGGGCGAGGGCGATGCCACCTACGGCAAGCTGACCCTGAAGTTC
ATCTGCACCACCGGCAAGCTGCCCGTGCCCTGGCCCACCCTCGTGACCACCTTCGGCTACGGCCTGATGT
GCTTCGCGCGCTACCCCGACCACATGAAGCAGCACGACTTCTTCAAGTCCGCCATGCCCGAAGGCTACGT
CCAGGAGCGCACCATCTTCTTCAAGGACGACGGCAACTACAAGACCCGCGCCGAGGTGAAGTTCGAGGGC
GACACCCTGGTGAACCGCATCGAGCTGAAGGGCATCGACTTCAAGGAGGACGGCAACATCCTGGGGCACA
AGCTGGAGTACAACTACAACAGCCACAACGTCTATATCATGGCCGACAAGCAGAAGAACGGCATCAAGGT
GAACTTCAAGATCCGCCACAACATCGAGGACGGCAGCGTGCAGCTCGCCGACCACTACCAGCAGAACACC
CCCATCGGCGACGGCCCCGTGCTGCTGCCCGACAACCACTACCTGAGCTACCAGTCCGCCCTGAGCAAAG
ACCCCAACGAGAAGCGCGATCACATGGTCCTGCTGGAGTTCGTGACCGCCGCCGGGATCACTCTCGGCAT
GGACGAGCTGTACAAGGAATTCCACCACACTGGACTAGTGGATCCGAGCTCGGTACCAAGCTTAAGTTTA
AACCGCTGATCAGCCTCGACTGTGCCTTCTAGTTGCCAGCCATCTGTTGTTTGCCCCTCCCCCGTGCCTT
CCTTGACCCTGGAAGGTGCCACTCCCACTGTCCTTTCCTAATAAAATGAGGAAATTGCATCGCATTGTCT
GAGTAGGTGTCATTCTATTCTGGGGGGTGGGGTGGGGCAGGACAGCAAGGGGGAGGATTGGGAAGACAAT
AGCAGGCATGCTGGGGATGCGGTGGGCTCTATGGCTTCTGAGGCGGAAAGAACCAGCTGGGGCTCTAGGG
GGTATCCCC
[124 nt withheld, positions 3440-3563]
C
[91 nt withheld, positions 3565-3655]
A
[49 nt withheld, positions 3657-3705]
CCTTTGACGTTGGAGTCCACGTTCTTT
[37 nt withheld, positions 3733-3769]
ACCCTATCTCGGTCTATTCTTTTGATTTATAAGGGATTTTGCCGATTTCGGCCTATTGGTTAAAAAATGA
GCTGATTTAACAAAAATTTAACGCGAATTAATTCTGTGGAATGTGTGTCAGTTAGGGTGTGGAAAGTCCC
CAGGCTCCCCAGCAGGCAGAAGTATGCAAAGCATGCATCTCAATTAGTCAGCAACCAGGTGTGGAAAGTC
CCCAGGCTCCCCAGCAGGCAGAAGTATGCAAAGCATGCATCTCAATTAGTCAGCAACCATAGTCCCGCCC
CTAACTCCGCCCATCCCGCCCCTAACTCCGCCCAGTTCCGCCCATTCTCCGCCCCATGGCTGACTAATTT
TTTTTATTTATGCAGAGGCCGAGGCCGCCTCTGCCTCTGAGCTATTCCAGAAGTAGTGAGGAGGCTTTTT
TGGAGGCCTAGGCTTTTGCAAAAAGCTCCCGGGAGCTTGTATATCCATTTTCGGATCTGATCAAGAGACA
GGATGAGGATCGTTTCGCATGATTGAACAAGATGGATTGCACGCAGGTTCTCCGGCCGCTTGGGTGGAGA
GGCTATTCGGCTATGACTGGGCACAACAGACAATCGGCTGCTCTGATGCCGCCGTGTTCCGGCTGTCAGC
GCAGGGGCGCCCGGTTCTTTTTGTCAAGACCGACCTGTCCGGTGCCCTGAATGAACTGCAGGACGAGGCA
GCGCGGCTATCGTGGCTGGCCACGACGGGCGTTCCTTGCGCAGCTGTGCTCGACGTTGTCACTGAAGCGG
GAAGGGACTGGCTGCTATTGGGCGAAGTGCCGGGGCAGGATCTCCTGTCATCTCACCTTGCTCCTGCCGA
GAAAGTATCCATCATGGCTGATGCAATGCGGCGGCTGCATACGCTTGATCCGGCTACCTGCCCATTCGAC
CACCAAGCGAAACATCGCATCGAGCGAGCACGTACTCGGATGGAAGCCGGTCTTGTCGATCAGGATGATC
TGGACGAAGAGCATCAGGGGCTCGCGCCAGCCGAACTGTTCGCCAGGCTCAAGGCGCGCATGCCCGACGG
CGAGGATCTCGTCGTGACCCATGGCGATGCCTGCTTGCCGAATATCATGGTGGAAAATGGCCGCTTTTCT
GGATTCATCGACTGTGGCCGGCTGGGTGTGGCGGACCGCTATCAGGACATAGCGTTGGCTACCCGTGATA
TTGCTGAAGAGCTTGGCGGCGAATGGGCTGACCGCTTCCTCGTGCTTTACGGTATCGCCGCTCCCGATTC
GCAGCGCATCGCCTTCTATCGCCTTCTTGACGAGTTCTTCTGAGCGGGACTCTGGGGTTCGAAATGACCG
ACCAAGCGACGCCCAACCTGCCATCACGAGATTTCGATTCCACCGCCGCCTTCTATGAAAGGTTGGGCTT
CGGAATCGTTTTCCGGGACGCCGGCTGGATGATCCTCCAGCGCGGGGATCTCATGCTGGAGTTCTTCGCC
CACCCCAACTTGTTTATTGCAGCTTATAATGGTTACAAATAAAGCAATAGCATCACAAATTTCACAAATA
AAGCATTTTTTTCACTGCATTCTAGTTGTGGTTTGTCCAAACTCATCAATGTATCTTATCATGTCTGTAT
ACCGTCGACCTCTAGCTAGAGCTTGGCGTAATCATGGTCATAGCTGTTTCCTGTGTGAAATTGTTATCCG
CTCACAATTCCACACAACATACGAGCCGGAAGCATAAAGTGTAAAGCCTGGGGTGCCTAATGAGTGAGCT
AACTCACATTAATTGCGTTGCGCTCACTGCCCGCTTTCCAGTCGGGAAACCTGTCGTGCCAGCTGCATTA
ATGAATCGGCCAACGCGCGGGGAGAGGCGGTTTGCGTATTGGGCGCTCTTCCGCTTCCTCGCTCACTGAC
TCGCTGCGCTCGGTCGTTCGGCTGCGGCGAGCGGTATCAGCTCACTCAAAGGCGGTAATACGGTTATCCA
CAGAATCAGGGGATAACGCAGGAAAGAACATGTGAGCAAAAGGCCAGCAAAAGGCCAGGAACCGTAAAAA
GGCCGCGTTGCTGGCGTTTTTCCATAGGCTCCGCCCCCCTGACGAGCATCACAAAAATCGACGCTCAAGT
CAGAGGTGGCGAAACCCGACAGGACTATAAAGATACCAGGCGTTTCCCCCTGGAAGCTCCCTCGTGCGCT
CTCCTGTTCCGACCCTGCCGCTTACCGGATACCTGTCCGCCTTTCTCCCTTCGGGAAGCGTGGCGCTTTC
TCATAGCTCACGCTGTAGGTATCTCAGTTCGGTGTAGGTCGTTCGCTCCAAGCTGGGCTGTGTGCACGAA
CCCCCCGTTCAGCCCGACCGCTGCGCCTTATCCGGTAACTATCGTCTTGAGTCCAACCCGGTAAGACACG
ACTTATCGCCACTGGCAGCAGCCACTGGTAACAGGATTAGCAGAGCGAGGTATGTAGGCGGTGCTACAGA
GTTCTTGAAGTGGTGGCCTAACTACGGCTACACTAGAAGAACAGTATTTGGTATCTGCGCTCTGCTGAAG
CCAGTTACCTTCGGAAAAAGAGTTGGTAGCTCTTGATCCGGCAAACAAACCACCGCTGGTAGCGGTTTTT
TTGTTTGCAAGCAGCAGATTACGCGCAGAAAAAAAGGATCTCAAGAAGATCCTTTGATCTTTTCTACGGG
GTCTGACGCTCAGTGGAACGAAAACTCACGTTAAGGGATTTTGGTCATGAGATTATCAAAAAGGATCTTC
ACCTAGATCCTTTTAAATTAAAAATGAAGTTTTAAATCAATCTAAAGTATATATGAGTAAACTTGGTCTG
ACAGTTACCAATGCTTAATCAGTGAGGCACCTATCTCAGCGATCTGTCTATTTCGTTCATCCATAGTTGC
CTGACTCCCCGTCGTGTAGATAACTACGATACGGGAGGGCTTACCATCTGGCCCCAGTGCTGCAATGATA
CCGCGAGACCCACGCTCACCGGCTCCAGATTTATCAGCAATAAACCAGCCAGCCGGAAGGGCCGAGCGCA
GAAGTGGTCCTGCAACTTTATCCGCCTCCATCCAGTCTATTAATTGTTGCCGGGAAGCTAGAGTAAGTAG
TTCGCCAGTTAATAGTTTGCGCAACGTTGTTGCCATTGCTACAGGCATCGTGGTGTCACGCTCGTCGTTT
GGTATGGCTTCATTCAGCTCCGGTTCCCAACGATCAAGGCGAGTTACATGATCCCCCATGTTGTGCAAAA
AAGCGGTTAGCTCCTTCGGTCCTCCGATCGTTGTCAGAAGTAAGTTGGCCGCAGTGTTATCACTCATGGT
TATGGCAGCACTGCATAATTCTCTTACTGTCATGCCATCCGTAAGATGCTTTTCTGTGACTGGTGAGTAC
TCAACCAAGTCATTCTGAGAATAGTGTATGCGGCGACCGAGTTGCTCTTGCCCGGCGTCAATACGGGATA
ATACCGCGCCACATAGCAGAACTTTAAAAGTGCTCATCATTGGAAAACGTTCTTCGGGGCGAAAACTCTC
AAGGATCTTACCGCTGTTGAGATCCAGTTCGATGTAACCCACTCGTGCACCCAACTGATCTTCAGCATCT
TTTACTTTCACCAGCGTTTCTGGGTGAGCAAAAACAGGAAGGCAAAATGCCGCAAAAAAGGGAATAAGGG
CGACACGGAAATGTTGAATACTCATACTCTTCCTTTTTCAATATTATTGAAGCATTTATCAGGGTTATTG
TCTCATGAGCGGATACATATTTGAATGTATTTAGAAAAATAAACAAATAGGGGTTCCGCGCACATTTCCC
CGAAAAGTGCCACCTGACGTC
Features (pLannotate 1.2.2; 21 found; start..end, strand, type, name):
     28..80      -  misc_feature   bom (fragment): basis of mobility region from pBR322
    235..614     +  enhancer       CMV enhancer: human cytomegalovirus immediate early enhancer
    615..818     +  promoter       CMV promoter: human cytomegalovirus (CMV) immediate early promoter
    814..847     +  LTR            5' LTR (truncated) (fragment): truncated 5' long terminal repeat (LTR) from HIV-1
    863..881     +  promoter       T7 promoter: promoter for bacteriophage T7 RNA polymerase
   1678..2376    +  CDS            mCerulean: mCerulean is a basic (constitutively fluorescent) cyan fluorescent protein published in 2005, derived from Aequorea victoria. It is reported to be a very rapidly-maturing monomer.
   2380..3096    +  CDS            Citrine: Citrine is a basic (constitutively fluorescent) yellow fluorescent protein published in 2001, derived from Aequorea victoria. It has moderate acid sensitivity.
   3170..3394    +  polyA_signal   bGH poly(A) signal: bovine growth hormone polyadenylation signal
   3398..3419    +  promoter       SV40 promoter (fragment): SV40 enhancer and early promoter
   3440..3868    +  rep_origin     f1 ori (sequence partly withheld): f1 bacteriophage origin of replication; arrow indicates direction of (+) strand synthesis
   3882..4211    +  promoter       SV40 promoter: SV40 enhancer and early promoter
   4278..5069    +  CDS            neo: KKA2_KLEPN - Also known as kan, nptII. Experimental evidence at protein level: Swiss-Prot protein existence level 1. Resistance to kanamycin, neomycin, paromomycin, ribostamycin, butirosin and gentamicin B. From Klebsiella pneumoniae.
   5093..5251    +  CDS            ble (fragment): BLE_KLEPN - Experimental evidence at protein level: Swiss-Prot protein existence level 1. Binding protein with a strong affinity to the bleomycin family of antibiotics. Binds to CL990; an antimitotic-antibiotic compound. From Klebsiella pneumoniae.
   5246..5367    +  polyA_signal   SV40 poly(A) signal: SV40 polyadenylation signal
   5440..5456    -  protein_bind   lac operator: The lac repressor binds to the lac operator to inhibit transcription in E. coli. This inhibition can be relieved by adding lactose or isopropyl-β-D-thiogalactopyranoside (IPTG). lac repressor encoded by lacI
   5464..5494    -  promoter       lac promoter: promoter for the E. coli lac operon
   5509..5530    -  protein_bind   CAP binding site: CAP binding activates transcription in the presence of cAMP. E. coli catabolite activator protein
   5543..5635    -  CDS            lacI (fragment): lac repressor; lacI; The lac repressor binds to the lac operator to inhibit transcription in E. coli. This inhibition can be relieved by adding lactose or isopropyl-β-D-thiogalactopyranoside (IPTG).
   5818..6403    -  rep_origin     ori: high-copy-number ColE1/pMB1/pBR322/pUC origin of replication
   6574..7434    -  CDS            AmpR: β-lactamase; bla; confers resistance to ampicillin, carbenicillin, and related antibiotics
   7435..7539    -  promoter       AmpR promoter: bla
