[The description below was written by a language model from this plasmid's Addgene catalogue record and pLannotate feature annotations shown in this document.]
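Description:
pcDNA 3.1(-) VSFP2.1 is a mammalian expression plasmid built on the Invitrogen pcDNA3.1(-) backbone and carries a genetically encoded fluorescent voltage sensor. It is propagated in E. coli as a high-copy plasmid through its ColE1/pUC-type origin and selected with ampicillin via the β-lactamase gene. An f1 origin is also present. For selection in mammalian cells, an SV40 early promoter drives the neomycin phosphotransferase gene, followed by an SV40 polyadenylation signal, which allows G418 selection of stable transfectants.

The roughly 2.25 kb insert, cloned between NheI and EcoRI sites that were both retained, sits downstream of the human CMV immediate-early enhancer and promoter and upstream of the bovine growth hormone polyadenylation signal. A T7 promoter lies between the CMV promoter and the insert and also serves as the sequencing primer site. According to the depositor, VSFP2.1 (Voltage-Sensitive Fluorescent Protein 2.1) consists of the voltage sensor domain of the Ciona intestinalis voltage-sensing phosphatase Ci-VSP fused to a tandem pair of fluorescent proteins: a C-terminally truncated Cerulean (CFP) and Citrine (YFP). The automated feature table annotates the two fluorescent protein coding regions back to back. It leaves the stretch between the T7 promoter and Cerulean unlabelled, which is where the Ci-VSP domain would be expected to lie. Cyan/yellow pairs of this kind are typically used as FRET partners, so that voltage-driven movement of the sensor domain would change the optical signal, although the record does not spell out the readout. Small annotated fragments such as the HIV-1 LTR, ble and lacI pieces are most likely partial matches to backbone sequence rather than functional elements. The construct is suited to expressing the probe in transfected mammalian cells for optical monitoring of membrane potential.
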