Addgene plasmid #16255: pcDNA 3.1(-) VSFP2.1
Depositing lab: Thomas Knopfel. Depositing organization: RIKEN Center for Brain Science. Publication: Engineering and characterization of an enhanced fluorescent protein voltage sensor. Dimitrov D, He Y, Mutoh H, Baker BJ, Cohen L, Akemann W, Knoepfel T. PLoS ONE. 2007 . 2(5):e440. 10.1371/journal.pone.0000440 PubMed 17487283.
Backbone
  Vector backbone: pcDNA3.1 (-)
  Backbone manufacturer: Invitrogen
  Backbone size w/o insert (bp): 5317
  Vector type: Mammalian Expression
  Selectable markers: Neomycin (select with G418)
Growth in bacteria
  Bacterial resistance: Ampicillin, 100 μg/mL
  Growth temperature: 37°C
  Growth strain: DH5alpha
  Copy number: High Copy
Gene/Insert
  Gene/Insert name: VSFP2.1 (alt name: Voltage-Sensitive Fluorescent Protein 2.1)
  Species: Ciona intestinalis
  Insert size (bp): 2253
  Cloning method: Restriction Enzyme; 5′ cloning site NheI (not destroyed); 3′ cloning site EcoRI (not destroyed)
  Sequencing primers: 5′ T7
Resource information
  A portion of this plasmid was derived from a plasmid made by: The cDNA coding sequence for Ci-VSP was a gift from Dr. Okamura (NIPS, Okasaki, Japan). The cDNA coding sequence for Cerulean was a gift from Dr. Piston (Vanderbilt University, USA). The cDNA coding sequence for Citrine was a gift from Dr. Griesbeck (MPI Martinsried, Germany).
Terms and licenses: Academic/Nonprofit Terms; Industry Terms: Not Available to Industry
Depositor comments: Voltage sensor domain of Ci-VSP fused to a pair of fluorescent proteins consisting of a C-terminally truncated CFP (Cerulean) and YFP (Citrine)
How to cite: pcDNA 3.1(-) VSFP2.1 was a gift from Thomas Knopfel (Addgene plasmid # 16255 ; http://n2t.net/addgene:16255 ; RRID:Addgene_16255)
