>Addgene plasmid #16255 | pcDNA 3.1(-) VSFP2.1 | addgene partial sequence | sequence record 22535 | CMV-F 5'-CGCAAATGGGCGGTAGGCGTG-3'
GCAGAGCTCTCTGGCTACTAGAGACCCACTGCTTACTGGCTTATCGAAATTAATACGACTCACTATAGGG
AGACCCAAGCTGGCTAGCGCCACCATGGAGGGATTCGACGGTTCAGATTTTAGTCCTCCAGCTGATTTAG
TTGGCGTTGACGGTGCAGTCATGCGGAACGTCGTTGACGTCACGATAAATGGTGACGTCACTGCTCCGCC
GAAAGCTGCGCCAAGAAAAAGTGAATCGGTAAAGAAAGTTCATTGGAATGATGTAGACCAAGGACCGAGT
GAAAAACCAGAGACAAGACAGGAGGAACGAATAGATATACCCGAGATTTCAGGTCTATGGTGGGGCGAGA
ATGAACATGGAGTGGACGATGGGAGAATGGAGATACCTACTACTGGTGTAGGTCGCGTCCAGTTTCGTGT
CCGAGCAGTGATTGATCATCTAGGGATGCGAGTCTTTGGAGTCTTCCTAATTTTCTTGGACATCATCCTC
ATGATCATTGATCTCAGTCTTCCAGGAAAAAGTGAATCTTCACAATCCTTTTATGACGGGATGGCTTTGG
CTCTTTCTTGTTATTTCATGCTGGATTTAGGATTAAGGATATTTGCCTACGGGCCCAAGAATTTCTTCAC
CAACCCCTGGGAGGTTGCTGATGGTTTGATTATCGTTGTCACATTCGTCGTCACGATATTTTACACTGTG
TTAGATGAATACGTGCAAGAAACAGGAGCCGATGGTTTGGGGCAGTTGGTTGTGTTGGCCCGTTTGCTGC
GTGTGGTTCGATTAGCAAG
